>Addgene plasmid #142725 | TFORF1088 | addgene full sequence | sequence record 395802 | Addgene NGS Result
TTAATGTAGTCTTATGCAATACTCTTGTAGTCTTGCAACATGGTAACGATGAGTTAGCAACATGCCTTAC
AAGGAGAGAAAAAGCACCGTGCATGCCGATTGGTGGAAGTAAGGTGGTACGATCGTGCCTTATTAGGAAG
GCAACAGACGGGTCTGACATGGATTGGACGAACCACTGAATTGCCGCATTGCAGAGATATTGTATTTAAG
TGCCTAGCTCGATACATAAACGGGTCTCTCTGGTTAGACCAGATCTGAGCCTGGGAGCTCTCTGGCTAAC
TAGGGAACCCACTGCTTAAGCCTCAATAAAGCTTGCCTTGAGTGCTTCAAGTAGTGTGTGCCCGTCTGTT
GTGTGACTCTGGTAACTAGAGATCCCTCAGACCCTTTTAGTCAGTGTGGAAAATCTCTAGCAGTGGCGCC
CGAACAGGGACTTGAAAGCGAAAGGGAAACCAGAGGAGCTCTCTCGACGCAGGACTCGGCTTGCTGAAGC
GCGCACGGCAAGAGGCGAGGGGCGGCGACTGGTGAGTACGCCAAAAATTTTGACTAGCGGAGGCTAGAAG
GAGAGAGATGGGTGCGAGAGCGTCAGTATTAAGCGGGGGAGAATTAGATCGCGATGGGAAAAAATTCGGT
TAAGGCCAGGGGGAAAGAAAAAATATAAATTAAAACATATAGTATGGGCAAGCAGGGAGCTAGAACGATT
CGCAGTTAATCCTGGCCTGTTAGAAACATCAGAAGGCTGTAGACAAATACTGGGACAGCTACAACCATCC
CTTCAGACAGGATCAGAAGAACTTAGATCATTATATAATACAGTAGCAACCCTCTATTGTGTGCATCAAA
GGATAGAGATAAAAGACACCAAGGAAGCTTTAGACAAGATAGAGGAAGAGCAAAACAAAAGTAAGACCAC
CGCACAGCAAGCGGCCGCTGATCTTCAGACCTGGAGGAGGAGATATGAGGGACAATTGGAGAAGTGAATT
ATATAAATATAAAGTAGTAAAAATTGAACCATTAGGAGTAGCACCCACCAAGGCAAAGAGAAGAGTGGTG
CAGAGAGAAAAAAGAGCAGTGGGAATAGGAGCTTTGTTCCTTGGGTTCTTGGGAGCAGCAGGAAGCACTA
TGGGCGCAGCGTCAATGACGCTGACGGTACAGGCCAGACAATTATTGTCTGGTATAGTGCAGCAGCAGAA
CAATTTGCTGAGGGCTATTGAGGCGCAACAGCATCTGTTGCAACTCACAGTCTGGGGCATCAAGCAGCTC
CAGGCAAGAATCCTGGCTGTGGAAAGATACCTAAAGGATCAACAGCTCCTGGGGATTTGGGGTTGCTCTG
GAAAACTCATTTGCACCACTGCTGTGCCTTGGAATGCTAGTTGGAGTAATAAATCTCTGGAACAGATTTG
GAATCACACGACCTGGATGGAGTGGGACAGAGAAATTAACAATTACACAAGCTTAATACACTCCTTAATT
GAAGAATCGCAAAACCAGCAAGAAAAGAATGAACAAGAATTATTGGAATTAGATAAATGGGCAAGTTTGT
GGAATTGGTTTAACATAACAAATTGGCTGTGGTATATAAAATTATTCATAATGATAGTAGGAGGCTTGGT
AGGTTTAAGAATAGTTTTTGCTGTACTTTCTATAGTGAATAGAGTTAGGCAGGGATATTCACCATTATCG
TTTCAGACCCACCTCCCAACCCCGAGGGGACCCATGCATTGCATCTCAATTAGTCAGCAACCAGGTGTGG
AAAGTCCCCAGGCTCCCCAGCAGGCAGAAGTATGCAAAGCATGCGTCTCAATTAGTCAGCAACCATAGTC
CCGCCCCTAACTCCGCCCATCCCGCCCCTAACTCCGCCCAGTTCCGCCCATTCTCCGCCCCATGGCTGAC
TAATTTTTTTTATTTATGCAGAGGCCGAGGCCGCCTCGGCCTCTGAGCTATTCCAGAAGTAGTGAGGAGG
CTTTTTTGGAGGCCTAGGCTTTTGCAAAAAGCTTTCTAGAGGTACCACCGGAGCTTACCATGACCGAGTA
CAAGCCCACGGTGCGCCTCGCCACCCGCGACGACGTCCCCAGGGCCGTACGCACCCTCGCCGCCGCGTTC
GCCGACTACCCCGCCACGCGCCACACCGTCGATCCGGACCGCCACATCGAGCGGGTCACCGAGCTGCAAG
AACTCTTCCTCACGCGCGTCGGGCTCGACATCGGCAAGGTGTGGGTCGCGGACGACGGCGCCGCCGTGGC
GGTCTGGACCACGCCGGAGAGCGTCGAAGCGGGGGCGGTGTTCGCCGAGATCGGCCCGCGCATGGCCGAG
TTGAGCGGTTCCCGGCTGGCCGCGCAGCAACAGATGGAAGGCCTCCTGGCGCCGCACCGGCCCAAGGAGC
CCGCGTGGTTCCTGGCCACCGTCGGCGTCTCGCCCGACCACCAGGGCAAGGGTCTGGGCAGCGCCGTCGT
GCTCCCCGGAGTGGAGGCGGCCGAGCGCGCCGGGGTGCCCGCCTTCCTGGAGACCTCCGCGCCCCGCAAC
CTCCCCTTCTACGAGCGGCTCGGCTTCACCGTCACCGCCGACGTCGAGGTGCCCGAAGGACCGCGCACCT
GGTGCATGACCCGCAAGCCCGGTGCCAGTTAACGAATTCTAGATCTTGAGACAAATGGCAGTATTCATCC
ACAATTTTAAAAGAAAAGGGGGGATTGGGGGGTACAGTGCAGGGGAAAGAATAGTAGACATAATAGCAAC
AGACATACAAACTAAAGAATTACAAAAACAAATTACAAAAATTCAAAATTTTCGGGTTTATTACAGGGAC
AGCAGAGATCCACTTTGGCGCCGGCTCGAGGCCTGCAGGTGCAAAGATGGATAAAGTTTTAAACAGAGAG
GAATCTTTGCAGCTAATGGACCTTCTAGGTCTTGAAAGGAGTGGGAATTGGCTCCGGTGCCCGTCAGTGG
GCAGAGCGCACATCGCCCACAGTCCCCGAGAAGTTGGGGGGAGGGGTCGGCAATTGAACCGGTGCCTAGA
GAAGGTGGCGCGGGGTAAACTGGGAAAGTGATGTCGTGTACTGGCTCCGCCTTTTTCCCGAGGGTGGGGG
AGAACCGTATATAAGTGCAGTAGTCGCCGTGAACGTTCTTTTTCGCAACGGGTTTGCCGCCAGAACACAG
GTAAGTGCCGTGTGTGGTTCCCGCGGGCCTGGCCTCTTTACGGGTTATGGCCCTTGCGTGCCTTGAATTA
CTTCCACCTGGCTGCAGTACGTGATTCTTGATCCCGAGCTTCGGGTTGGAAGTGGGTGGGAGAGTTCGAG
GCCTTGCGCTTAAGGAGCCCCTTCGCCTCGTGCTTGAGTTGAGGCCTGGCCTGGGCGCTGGGGCCGCCGC
GTGCGAATCTGGTGGCACCTTCGCGCCTGTCTCGCTGCTTTCGATAAGTCTCTAGCCATTTAAAATTTTT
GATGACCTGCTGCGACGCTTTTTTTCTGGCAAGATAGTCTTGTAAATGCGGGCCAAGATCTGCACACTGG
TATTTCGGTTTTTGGGGCCGCGGGCGGCGACGGGGCCCGTGCGTCCCAGCGCACATGTTCGGCGAGGCGG
GGCCTGCGAGCGCGGCCACCGAGAATCGGACGGGGGTAGTCTCAAGCTGGCCGGCCTGCTCTGGTGCCTG
GCCTCGCGCCGCCGTGTATCGCCCCGCCCTGGGCGGCAAGGCTGGCCCGGTCGGCACCAGTTGCGTGAGC
GGAAAGATGGCCGCTTCCCGGCCCTGCTGCAGGGAGCTCAAAATGGAGGACGCGGCGCTCGGGAGAGCGG
GCGGGTGAGTCACCCACACAAAGGAAAAGGGCCTTTCCGTCCTCAGCCGTCGCTTCATGTGACTCCACGG
AGTACCGGGCGCCGTCCAGGCACCTCGATTAGTTCTCGAGCTTTTGGAGTACGTCGTCTTTAGGTTGGGG
GGAGGGGTTTTATGCGATGGAGTTTCCCCACACTGAGTGGGTGGAGACTGAAGTTAGGCCAGCTTGGCAC
TTGATGTAATTCTCCTTGGAATTTGCCCTTTTTGAGTTTGGATCTTGGTTCATTCTCAAGCCTCAGACAG
TGGTTCAAAGTTTTTTTCTTCCATTTCAGGTGTCGTGAGGCTAGCACCGCCACCATGGAGGCTTCGCGCT
GCCGGCTCAGTCCCAGCGGCGACAGTGTCTTCCATGAAGAAATGATGAAGATGCGACAGGCTAAGCTGGA
TTATCAGAGGCTACTACTTGAGAAGAGGCAAAGGAAAAAGCGCCTTGAGCCATTTATGGTGCAGCCCAAT
CCAGAAGCCAGGCTACGTCGGGCAAAGCCAAGGGCCAGTGATGAGCAGACTCCCTTGGTGAACTGTCATA
CTCCCCACAGCAATGTCATCTTACATGGTATTGATGGTCCAGCTGCTGTCCTGAAACCAGACGAAGTTCA
TGCTCCATCAGTAAGCTCCTCTGTTGTGGAAGAAGATGCTGAAAACACCGTGGATACTGCTTCCAAGCCA
GGACTTCAGGAGCGTCTCCAAAAGCATGATATCTCTGAAAGTGTGAACTTCGATGAGGAGACTGATGGAA
TATCCCAGTCAGCATGTTTAGAAAGACCCAATTCTGCATCAAGCCAGAATTCAACCGATACAGGCACTTC
CGGTTCTGCTACTGCCGCCCAACCAGCTGATAACCTCCTGGGAGACATAGACGACCTGGAGGACTTTGTG
TATAGTCCTGCCCCTCAAGGTGTCACAGTAAGATGTCGGATAATCCGGGATAAAAGGGGAATGGATCGGG
GTCTCTTCCCCACCTACTATATGTACTTGGAAAAAGAAGAAAATCAGAAGATATTTCTTCTTGCAGCTAG
AAAGCGGAAAAAGAGCAAAACAGCCAACTACCTTATCTCCATTGATCCAGTTGATTTATCTCGTGAAGGA
GAAAGTTATGTCGGCAAGCTTAGATCCAACCTCATGGGGACCAAGTTTACAGTTTATGACCGTGGCATCT
GCCCCATGAAGGGCCGGGGTTTGGTAGGAGCGGCCCACACCCGGCAGGAGCTGGCTGCCATCTCCTATGA
AACAAACGTACTTGGATTTAAAGGTCCTAGGAAAATGTCTGTGATCATTCCTGGAATGACACTGAATCAT
AAGCAGATCCCCTATCAGCCACAAAACAACCATGACAGTTTGCTCTCAAGGTGGCAGAACAGAACTATGG
AAAATCTGGTTGAGCTGCACAACAAGGCCCCCGTCTGGAACAGTGACACTCAGTCCTATGTCCTCAACTT
CCGTGGCCGGGTCACTCAGGCGTCTGTGAAGAACTTCCAGATAGTCCACAAAAATGACCCTGATTATATA
GTCATGCAGTTTGGACGTGTGGCAGATGACGTGTTCACACTGGATTACAACTACCCACTTTGTGCAGTAC
AGGCCTTTGGCATCGGTCTTTCTAGCTTTGACAGTAAGCTGGCGTGTGAATAGTAATGAACTAGTCCGTA
ACTTGAAAGTATTTCGATTTCTTGGCTTTATATATCTTGTGGAAAGGACGACAGTCCAGGGCGATTGTAG
TAGGGACGCGTTAAGTCGACAATCAACCTCTGGATTACAAAATTTGTGAAAGATTGACTGGTATTCTTAA
CTATGTTGCTCCTTTTACGCTATGTGGATACGCTGCTTTAATGCCTTTGTATCATGCTATTGCTTCCCGT
ATGGCTTTCATTTTCTCCTCCTTGTATAAATCCTGGTTGCTGTCTCTTTATGAGGAGTTGTGGCCCGTTG
TCAGGCAACGTGGCGTGGTGTGCACTGTGTTTGCTGACGCAACCCCCACTGGTTGGGGCATTGCCACCAC
CTGTCAGCTCCTTTCCGGGACTTTCGCTTTCCCCCTCCCTATTGCCACGGCGGAACTCATCGCCGCCTGC
CTTGCCCGCTGCTGGACAGGGGCTCGGCTGTTGGGCACTGACAATTCCGTGGTGTTGTCGGGGAAATCAT
CGTCCTTTCCTTGGCTGCTCGCCTGTGTTGCCACCTGGATTCTGCGCGGGACGTCCTTCTGCTACGTCCC
TTCGGCCCTCAATCCAGCGGACCTTCCTTCCCGCGGCCTGCTGCCGGCTCTGCGGCCTCTTCCGCGTCTT
CGCCTTCGCCCTCAGACGAGTCGGATCTCCCTTTGGGCCGCCTCCCCGCGTCGACTTTAAGACCAATGAC
TTACAAGGCAGCTGTAGATCTTAGCCACTTTTTAAAAGAAAAGGGGGGACTGGAAGGGCTAATTCACTCC
CAACGAAGACAAGATCTGCTTTTTGCTTGTACTGGGTCTCTCTGGTTAGACCAGATCTGAGCCTGGGAGC
TCTCTGGCTAACTAGGGAACCCACTGCTTAAGCCTCAATAAAGCTTGCCTTGAGTGCTTCAAGTAGTGTG
TGCCCGTCTGTTGTGTGACTCTGGTAACTAGAGATCCCTCAGACCCTTTTAGTCAGTGTGGAAAATCTCT
AGCAGTACGTATAGTAGTTCATGTCATCTTATTATTCAGTATTTATAACTTGCAAAGAAATGAATATCAG
AGAGTGAGAGGAACTTGTTTATTGCAGCTTATAATGGTTACAAATAAAGCAATAGCATCACAAATTTCAC
AAATAAAGCATTTTTTTCACTGCATTCTAGTTGTGGTTTGTCCAAACTCATCAATGTATCTTATCATGTC
TGGCTCTAGCTATCCCGCCCCTAACTCCGCCCATCCCGCCCCTAACTCCGCCCAGTTCCGCCCATTCTCC
GCCCCATGGCTGACTAATTTTTTTTATTTATGCAGAGGCCGAGGCCGCCTCGGCCTCTGAGCTATTCCAG
AAGTAGTGAGGAGGCTTTTTTGGAGGCCTAGGGACGTACCCAATTCGCCCTATAGTGAGTCGTATTACGC
GCGCTCACTGGCCGTCGTTTTACAACGTCGTGACTGGGAAAACCCTGGCGTTACCCAACTTAATCGCCTT
GCAGCACATCCCCCTTTCGCCAGCTGGCGTAATAGCGAAGAGGCCCGCACCGATCGCCCTTCCCAACAGT
TGCGCAGCCTGAATGGCGAATGGG
[124 nt withheld, positions 7025-7148]
C
[91 nt withheld, positions 7150-7240]
A
[49 nt withheld, positions 7242-7290]
CCTTTGACGTTGGAGTCCACGTTCTTT
[37 nt withheld, positions 7318-7354]
ACCCTATCTCGGTCTATTCTTTTGATTTATAAGGGATTTTGCCGATTTCGGCCTATTGGTTAAAAAATGA
GCTGATTTAACAAAAATTTAACGCGAATTTTAACAAAATATTAACGCTTACAATTTAGGTGGCACTTTTC
GGGGAAATGTGCGCGGAACCCCTATTTGTTTATTTTTCTAAATACATTCAAATATGTATCCGCTCATGAG
ACAATAACCCTGATAAATGCTTCAATAATATTGAAAAAGGAAGAGTATGAGTATTCAACATTTCCGTGTC
GCCCTTATTCCCTTTTTTGCGGCATTTTGCCTTCCTGTTTTTGCTCACCCAGAAACGCTGGTGAAAGTAA
AAGATGCTGAAGATCAGTTGGGTGCACGAGTGGGTTACATCGAACTGGATCTCAACAGCGGTAAGATCCT
TGAGAGTTTTCGCCCCGAAGAACGTTTTCCAATGATGAGCACTTTTAAAGTTCTGCTATGTGGCGCGGTA
TTATCCCGTATTGACGCCGGGCAAGAGCAACTCGGTCGCCGCATACACTATTCTCAGAATGACTTGGTTG
AGTACTCACCAGTCACAGAAAAGCATCTTACGGATGGCATGACAGTAAGAGAATTATGCAGTGCTGCCAT
AACCATGAGTGATAACACTGCGGCCAACTTACTTCTGACAACGATCGGAGGACCGAAGGAGCTAACCGCT
TTTTTGCACAACATGGGGGATCATGTAACTCGCCTTGATCGTTGGGAACCGGAGCTGAATGAAGCCATAC
CAAACGACGAGCGTGACACCACGATGCCTGTAGCAATGGCAACAACGTTGCGCAAACTATTAACTGGCGA
ACTACTTACTCTAGCTTCCCGGCAACAATTAATAGACTGGATGGAGGCGGATAAAGTTGCAGGACCACTT
CTGCGCTCGGCCCTTCCGGCTGGCTGGTTTATTGCTGATAAATCTGGAGCCGGTGAGCGTGGGTCTCGCG
GTATCATTGCAGCACTGGGGCCAGATGGTAAGCCCTCCCGTATCGTAGTTATCTACACGACGGGGAGTCA
GGCAACTATGGATGAACGAAATAGACAGATCGCTGAGATAGGTGCCTCACTGATTAAGCATTGGTAACTG
TCAGACCAAGTTTACTCATATATACTTTAGATTGATTTAAAACTTCATTTTTAATTTAAAAGGATCTAGG
TGAAGATCCTTTTTGATAATCTCATGACCAAAATCCCTTAACGTGAGTTTTCGTTCCACTGAGCGTCAGA
CCCCGTAGAAAAGATCAAAGGATCTTCTTGAGATCCTTTTTTTCTGCGCGTAATCTGCTGCTTGCAAACA
AAAAAACCACCGCTACCAGCGGTGGTTTGTTTGCCGGATCAAGAGCTACCAACTCTTTTTCCGAAGGTAA
CTGGCTTCAGCAGAGCGCAGATACCAAATACTGTTCTTCTAGTGTAGCCGTAGTTAGGCCACCACTTCAA
GAACTCTGTAGCACCGCCTACATACCTCGCTCTGCTAATCCTGTTACCAGTGGCTGCTGCCAGTGGCGAT
AAGTCGTGTCTTACCGGGTTGGACTCAAGACGATAGTTACCGGATAAGGCGCAGCGGTCGGGCTGAACGG
GGGGTTCGTGCACACAGCCCAGCTTGGAGCGAACGACCTACACCGAACTGAGATACCTACAGCGTGAGCT
ATGAGAAAGCGCCACGCTTCCCGAAGGGAGAAAGGCGGACAGGTATCCGGTAAGCGGCAGGGTCGGAACA
GGAGAGCGCACGAGGGAGCTTCCAGGGGGAAACGCCTGGTATCTTTATAGTCCTGTCGGGTTTCGCCACC
TCTGACTTGAGCGTCGATTTTTGTGATGCTCGTCAGGGGGGCGGAGCCTATGGAAAAACGCCAGCAACGC
GGCCTTTTTACGGTTCCTGGCCTTTTGCTGGCCTTTTGCTCACATGTTCTTTCCTGCGTTATCCCCTGAT
TCTGTGGATAACCGTATTACCGCCTTTGAGTGAGCTGATACCGCTCGCCGCAGCCGAACGACCGAGCGCA
GCGAGTCAGTGAGCGAGGAAGCGGAAGAGCGCCCAATACGCAAACCGCCTCTCCCCGCGCGTTGGCCGAT
TCATTAATGCAGCTGGCACGACAGGTTTCCCGACTGGAAAGCGGGCAGTGAGCGCAACGCAATTAATGTG
AGTTAGCTCACTCATTAGGCACCCCAGGCTTTACACTTTATGCTTCCGGCTCGTATGTTGTGTGGAATTG
TGAGCGGATAACAATTTCACACAGGAAACAGCTATGACCATGATTACGCCAAGCGCGCAATTAACCCTCA
CTAAAGGGAACAAAAGCTGGAGCTGCAAGC
Features (pLannotate 1.2.2; 31 found; start..end, strand, type, name):
      5..231     +  promoter       RSV promoter: Rous sarcoma virus enhancer/promoter
    232..412     +  LTR            5' LTR (truncated): truncated 5' long terminal repeat (LTR) from HIV-1
    459..584     +  misc_feature   HIV-1 Ψ: packaging signal of human immunodeficiency virus type 1
    568..931     +  CDS            HIV-1 gag (fragment): gag protein from human immunodeficiency virus 1; gag
   1077..1310    +  misc_feature   RRE: The Rev response element (RRE) of HIV-1 allows for Rev-dependent mRNA export from the nucleus to the cytoplasm.
   1687..1713    +  CDS            Rev (fragment): human immunodeficiency virus 1 (HIV-1) Rev protein; rev; enhances nuclear export of unspliced and incompletely spliced viral mRNAs
   1720..1743    +  promoter       SV40 promoter (fragment): SV40 early promoter
   1744..1815    +  promoter       SV40 promoter (fragment): SV40 enhancer and early promoter
   1839..1974    +  rep_origin     SV40 ori: SV40 origin of replication
   2020..2616    +  CDS            PuroR (fragment): puromycin N-acetyltransferase; pac from Streptomyces; confers resistance to puromycin
   2665..2782    +  misc_feature   cPPT/CTS: central polypurine tract and central termination sequence of HIV-1
   2847..2913    +  CDS            small t antigen (fragment): SV40 (simian virus 40) small t antigen
   2920..4098    +  promoter       EF-1α promoter: strong constitutive promoter for human elongation factor EF-1α
   4115..5440    +  CDS            TULP3: TULP3_HUMAN - Also known as TUBL3. Experimental evidence at protein level: Swiss-Prot protein existence level 1. Negative regulator of the Shh signaling transduction pathway: recruited to primary cilia via association with the IFT complex A (IFT- A) and is required for recruitment of G protein-coupled receptor GPR161 to cilia, a promoter of PKA-dependent basal repression machinery in Shh signaling. Binds to phosphorylated inositide (phosphoinositide) lipids. Both IFT-A- and phosphoinositide-binding properties are required to regulate ciliary G protein-coupled receptor trafficking. Not involved
   5456..5509    +  promoter       U6 promoter (fragment): RNA polymerase III promoter for human U6 snRNA
   5551..6139    +  misc_feature   WPRE: woodchuck hepatitis virus posttranscriptional regulatory element
   6190..6209    +  misc_feature   cPPT/CTS (fragment): central polypurine tract and central termination sequence of HIV-1
   6211..6444    +  LTR            3' LTR (ΔU3): self-inactivating 3' long terminal repeat (LTR) from HIV-1
   6522..6643    +  polyA_signal   SV40 poly(A) signal: SV40 polyadenylation signal
   6683..6818    +  rep_origin     SV40 ori: SV40 origin of replication
   6839..6857    -  promoter       T7 promoter: promoter for bacteriophage T7 RNA polymerase
   6865..7020    +  CDS            lacZα (fragment): LacZα fragment of β-galactosidase; lacZ fragment
   7025..7453    +  rep_origin     f1 ori (sequence partly withheld): f1 bacteriophage origin of replication; arrow indicates direction of (+) strand synthesis
   7506..7610    +  promoter       AmpR promoter: bla
   7611..8471    +  CDS            AmpR: β-lactamase; bla; confers resistance to ampicillin, carbenicillin, and related antibiotics
   8642..9230    +  rep_origin     ori: high-copy-number ColE1/pMB1/pBR322/pUC origin of replication
   9413..9505    +  CDS            lacI (fragment): lac repressor; lacI; The lac repressor binds to the lac operator to inhibit transcription in E. coli. This inhibition can be relieved by adding lactose or isopropyl-β-D-thiogalactopyranoside (IPTG).
   9518..9539    +  protein_bind   CAP binding site: CAP binding activates transcription in the presence of cAMP. E. coli catabolite activator protein
   9554..9584    +  promoter       lac promoter: promoter for the E. coli lac operon
   9592..9608    +  protein_bind   lac operator: The lac repressor binds to the lac operator to inhibit transcription in E. coli. This inhibition can be relieved by adding lactose or isopropyl-β-D-thiogalactopyranoside (IPTG). lac repressor encoded by lacI
   9653..9671    +  promoter       T3 promoter: promoter for bacteriophage T3 RNA polymerase
