[The description below was written by a language model from this plasmid's Addgene catalogue record and pLannotate feature annotations shown in this document.]
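Description:
TFORF1088 is a lentiviral mammalian expression plasmid built on the pLX_TRC317 backbone, one member of a barcoded library of human transcription factor open reading frames. It carries human TULP3 (tubby-like protein 3, synthesized from the reference transcript) under the strong constitutive EF-1α promoter. The annotated TULP3 coding sequence spans about 1.3 kb, and the catalogue insert size of about 1.4 kb presumably includes flanking sequence. According to the record, each clone in the collection carries a unique 24-bp barcode. The feature table does not annotate it separately, so its exact position is not stated. A WPRE lies downstream of the ORF to enhance transcript stability and expression.

The viral framework is a third-generation, self-inactivating design. An RSV promoter drives a truncated HIV-1 5' LTR, followed by the Ψ packaging signal with a partial gag fragment, the RRE for Rev-dependent nuclear export, a cPPT/CTS, and a ΔU3 3' LTR followed by an SV40 polyadenylation signal. Within the proviral region, upstream of the EF-1α cassette, an SV40 promoter drives puromycin N-acetyltransferase so that transduced cells can be selected with puromycin. In bacteria the plasmid is maintained by a high-copy ColE1/pUC-type origin and ampicillin resistance. An f1 origin and lac, T7 and T3 remnants are carried over from the cloning backbone. The depositor cautions that recombination can occur, as is common with LTR-containing plasmids.

The construct is intended for TULP3 overexpression after lentiviral delivery, either alone or in pooled screens. In pooled screens, barcode readout identifies which ORF a cell received, as in studies of factor-driven cell differentiation.
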