Addgene plasmid #142725: TFORF1088
Purpose: Lentiviral vector for overexpressing transcription factor ORFs with unique 24-bp barcodes. Barcodes facilitate identification of transcription factors in pooled screens.
Depositing lab: Feng Zhang. Depositing organization: Broad Institute. Publication: A transcription factor atlas of directed differentiation. Joung J, Ma S, Tay T, Geiger-Schuller KR, Kirchgatterer PC, Verdine VK, Guo B, Arias-Garcia MA, Allen WE, Singh A, Kuksenko O, Abudayyeh OO, Gootenberg JS, Fu Z, Macrae RK, Buenrostro JD, Regev A, Zhang F. Cell. 2023 Jan 5;186(1):209-229.e26. doi: 10.1016/j.cell.2022.11.026. PubMed 36608654.
Backbone
  Vector backbone: pLX_TRC317
  Backbone manufacturer: Broad Institute Genetic Perturbation Platform
  Backbone size w/o insert (bp): 8264
  Vector type: Mammalian Expression, Lentiviral
  Selectable markers: Puromycin
Growth in bacteria
  Bacterial resistance: Ampicillin, 100 μg/mL
  Growth temperature: 37°C
  Growth strain: NEB Stable
  Copy number: High Copy
Gene/Insert
  Gene/Insert name: TULP3
  Species: H. sapiens (human)
  Insert size (bp): 1430
  Entrez Gene: TULP3 (a.k.a. TUBL3, MGC45295)
  Promoter: EF1a
  Cloning method: Unknown
  Sequencing primers: 5′ GGGTGGAGACTGAAGTTAGGCCAG; 3′ CACATAGCGTAAAAGGAGCAACATAG
Terms and licenses: Academic/Nonprofit Terms; Industry Terms: Not Available to Industry
Depositor comments: NM_003324,ENST00000448120 . The transcription factor ORF portion of this plasmid was synthesized by Genewiz. Please test multiple small colonies in case of plasmid recombination. To make this collection available in a timely manner, a portion of this collection was not fully sequenced by Addgene. If an Addgene verified full plasmid sequence is not available, please contact us prior to placing an order to request the full sequence.
How to cite: TFORF1088 was a gift from Feng Zhang (Addgene plasmid # 142725 ; http://n2t.net/addgene:142725 ; RRID:Addgene_142725)
