>Addgene plasmid #142725 | TFORF1088 | depositor partial sequence | sequence record 280313 | Insert
ACCGCCACCATGGAGGCTTCGCGCTGCCGGCTCAGTCCCAGCGGCGACAGTGTCTTCCATGAAGAAATGA
TGAAGATGCGACAGGCTAAGCTGGATTATCAGAGGCTACTACTTGAGAAGAGGCAAAGGAAAAAGCGCCT
TGAGCCATTTATGGTGCAGCCCAATCCAGAAGCCAGGCTACGTCGGGCAAAGCCAAGGGCCAGTGATGAG
CAGACTCCCTTGGTGAACTGTCATACTCCCCACAGCAATGTCATCTTACATGGTATTGATGGTCCAGCTG
CTGTCCTGAAACCAGACGAAGTTCATGCTCCATCAGTAAGCTCCTCTGTTGTGGAAGAAGATGCTGAAAA
CACCGTGGATACTGCTTCCAAGCCAGGACTTCAGGAGCGTCTCCAAAAGCATGATATCTCTGAAAGTGTG
AACTTCGATGAGGAGACTGATGGAATATCCCAGTCAGCATGTTTAGAAAGACCCAATTCTGCATCAAGCC
AGAATTCAACCGATACAGGCACTTCCGGTTCTGCTACTGCCGCCCAACCAGCTGATAACCTCCTGGGAGA
CATAGACGACCTGGAGGACTTTGTGTATAGTCCTGCCCCTCAAGGTGTCACAGTAAGATGTCGGATAATC
CGGGATAAAAGGGGAATGGATCGGGGTCTCTTCCCCACCTACTATATGTACTTGGAAAAAGAAGAAAATC
AGAAGATATTTCTTCTTGCAGCTAGAAAGCGGAAAAAGAGCAAAACAGCCAACTACCTTATCTCCATTGA
TCCAGTTGATTTATCTCGTGAAGGAGAAAGTTATGTCGGCAAGCTTAGATCCAACCTCATGGGGACCAAG
TTTACAGTTTATGACCGTGGCATCTGCCCCATGAAGGGCCGGGGTTTGGTAGGAGCGGCCCACACCCGGC
AGGAGCTGGCTGCCATCTCCTATGAAACAAACGTACTTGGATTTAAAGGTCCTAGGAAAATGTCTGTGAT
CATTCCTGGAATGACACTGAATCATAAGCAGATCCCCTATCAGCCACAAAACAACCATGACAGTTTGCTC
TCAAGGTGGCAGAACAGAACTATGGAAAATCTGGTTGAGCTGCACAACAAGGCCCCCGTCTGGAACAGTG
ACACTCAGTCCTATGTCCTCAACTTCCGTGGCCGGGTCACTCAGGCGTCTGTGAAGAACTTCCAGATAGT
CCACAAAAATGACCCTGATTATATAGTCATGCAGTTTGGACGTGTGGCAGATGACGTGTTCACACTGGAT
TACAACTACCCACTTTGTGCAGTACAGGCCTTTGGCATCGGTCTTTCTAGCTTTGACAGTAAGCTGGCGT
GTGAATAGTAATGAACTAGTCCGTAACTTGAAAGTATTTCGATTTCTTGGCTTTATATATCTTGTGGAAA
GGACGACAGTCCAGGGCGATTGTAGTAGGG
