>Addgene plasmid #142725 | TFORF1088 | depositor partial sequence | sequence record 280314 | Barcode
CAGTCCAGGGCGATTGTAGTAGGG
